>Addgene plasmid #103716 | LSB-hsa-miR-664b-3p | depositor full sequence | sequence record 196480 | Full Sequence
AATTGAGGGGATAACGCAGGAAAGAACATGTGAGCAAAAGGCCAGCAAAAGGCCAGGAACCGTAAAAAGG
CCGCGTTGCTGGCGTTTTTCCATAGGCTCCGCCCCCCTGACGAGCATCACAAAAATCGACGCTCAAGTCA
GAGGTGGCGAAACCCGACAGGACTATAAAGATACCAGGCGTTTCCCCCTGGAAGCTCCCTCGTGCGCTCT
CCTGTTCCGACCCTGCCGCTTACCGGATACCTGTCCGCCTTTCTCCCTTCGGGAAGCGTGGCGCTTTCTC
ATAGCTCACGCTGTAGGTATCTCAGTTCGGTGTAGGTCGTTCGCTCCAAGCTGGGCTGTGTGCACGAACC
CCCCGTTCAGCCCGACCGCTGCGCCTTATCCGGTAACTATCGTCTTGAGTCCAACCCGGTAAGACACGAC
TTATCGCCACTGGCAGCAGCCACTGGTAACAGGATTAGCAGAGCGAGGTATGTAGGCGGTGCTACAGAGT
TCTTGAAGTGGTGGCCTAACTACGGCTACACTAGAAGAACAGTATTTGGTATCTGCGCTCTGCTGAAGCC
AGTTACCTTCGGAAAAAGAGTTGGTAGCTCTTGATCCGGCAAACAAACCACCGCTGGTAGCGGTGGTTTT
TTTGTTTGCAAGCAGCAGATTACGCGCAGAAAAAAAGGATCTCAAGAAGATCCTTTGATCTTTTCTACGG
GGTCTGACGCTCAGTGGAACGAAAACTCACGTTAAGGGATTTTGGTCATGAGATTATCAAAAAGGATCTT
CACCTAGATCCTTTTAAATTAAAAATGAAGTTTTAAATCAATCTAAAGTATATATGAGTAAACTTGGTCT
GACAGTTACCAATGCTTAATCAGTGAGGCACCTATCTCAGCGATCTGTCTATTTCGTTCATCCATAGTTG
CCTGACTCCCCGTCGTGTAGATAACTACGATACGGGAGGGCTTACCATCTGGCCCCAGTGCTGCAATGAT
ACCGCGAGAACCACGCTCACCGGCTCCAGATTTATCAGCAATAAACCAGCCAGCCGGAAGGGCCGAGCGC
AGAAGTGGTCCTGCAACTTTATCCGCCTCCATCCAGTCTATTAATTGTTGCCGGGAAGCTAGAGTAAGTA
GTTCGCCAGTTAATAGTTTGCGCAACGTTGTTGCCATTGCTACAGGCATCGTGGTGTCACGCTCGTCGTT
TGGTATGGCTTCATTCAGCTCCGGTTCCCAACGATCAAGGCGAGTTACATGATCCCCCATGTTGTGCAAA
AAAGCGGTTAGCTCCTTCGGTCCTCCGATCGTTGTCAGAAGTAAGTTGGCCGCAGTGTTATCACTCATGG
TTATGGCAGCACTGCATAATTCTCTTACTGTCATGCCATCCGTAAGATGCTTTTCTGTGACTGGTGAGTA
CTCAACCAAGTCATTCTGAGAATAGTGTATGCGGCGACCGAGTTGCTCTTGCCCGGCGTCAATACGGGAT
AATACCGCGCCACATAGCAGAACTTTAAAAGTGCTCATCATTGGAAAACGTTCTTCGGGGCGAAAACTCT
CAAGGATCTTACCGCTGTTGAGATCCAGTTCGATGTAACCCACTCGTGCACCCAACTGATCTTCAGCATC
TTTTACTTTCACCAGCGTTTCTGGGTGAGCAAAAACAGGAAGGCAAAATGCCGCAAAAAAGGGAATAAGG
GCGACACGGAAATGTTGAATACTCATACTCTTCCTTTTTCAATATTATTGAAGCATTTATCAGGGTTATT
GTCTCATGAGCGGATACATATTTGAATGTAGCTCCGAATTTCTCGAGGGCTTGTCGACGACGGCGGTCTC
CGTCGTCAGGATCATGAATTCGACCCGCCTGCCACCATGACCGAGTACAAGCCCACGGTGCGCCTCGCCA
CCCGCGACGACGTCCCCCGGGCCGTACGCACCCTCGCCGCCGCGTTCGCCGACTACCCCGCCACGCGCCA
CACCGTCGACCCGGACCGCCACATCGAGCGGGTCACCGAGCTGCAAGAACTCTTCCTCACGCGCGTCGGG
CTCGACATCGGCAAGGTGTGGGTCGCGGACGACGGCGCCGCGGTGGCGGTCTGGACCACGCCGGAGAGCG
TCGAAGCGGGGGCGGTGTTCGCCGAGATCGGCCCGCGCATGGCCGAGTTGAGCGGTTCCCGGCTGGCCGC
GCAGCAACAGATGGAAGGCCTCCTGGCGCCGCACCGGCCCAAGGAGCCCGCGTGGTTCCTGGCCACCGTC
GGCGTCTCGCCCGACCACCAGGGCAAGGGTCTGGGCAGCGCCGTCGTGCTCCCCGGAGTGGAGGCGGCCG
AGCGCGCCGGGGTGCCCGCCTTCCTGGAGACATCCGCGCCCCGCAACCTCCCCTTCTACGAGCGGCTCGG
CTTCACCGTCACCGCCGACGTCGAGGTGCCCGAAGGACCGCGCACCTGGTGCATGACCCGCAAGCCCGGT
GCCTGATACGCGTGAATTCACTCCTCAGGTGCAGGCTGCCTATCAGAAGGTGGTGGCTGGTGTGGCCAAT
GCCCTGGCTCACAAATACCACTGAGATCTTTTTCCCTCTGCCAAAAATTATGGGGACATCATGAAGCCCC
TTGAGCATCTGACTTCTGGCTAATAAAGGAAATTTATTTTCATTGCAATAGTGTGTTGGAATTTTTTGTG
TCTCTCACTCGGAAGGACATATGGGAGGGCAAATCATTTAAAACATCAGAATGAGTATTTGGTTTAGAGT
TTGGCAACATATGCCCATATGCTGGCTGCCATGAACAAAGGTTGGCTATAAAGAGGTCATCAGTATATGA
AACAGCCCCCTGCTGTCCATTCCTTATTCCATAGAAAAGCCTTGACTTGAGGTTAGATTTTTTTTATATT
TTGTTTTGTGTTATTTTTTTCTTTAACATCCCTAAAATTTTCCTTACATGTTTTACTAGCCAGATTTTTC
CTCCTCTCCTGACTACTCCCAGTCATAGCTGTCCCTCTTCTCTTATGGAGATCCCTCGACCTGCAGCCCA
AGCTTGAATTCTCTAGAATTACCCTGTTATCCCTATGCTTGGTTTACCGAGCTCTTATTGGTTTTCAAAC
TTCATTGACTGTGCCCAACGCGCCTGGGAGCTCACGGGGACAGCCCCCCCCCAAAGCCCCCAGGGATGTA
ATTACGTCCCTCCCCCGCTAGGGGGCAGCAGCGAGCCGCCCGGGGCTCCGCTCCGGTCCGGCGCTCCCCC
CGCATCCCCGAGCCGGCAGCGTGCGGGGACAGCCCGGGCACGGGGAAGGTGGCACGGGATCGCTTTCCTC
TGAACGCTTCTCGCTGCTCTTTGAGCCTGCAGACACCTGGGGGGATACGGGGAAAAAGCTAGGCTGAAAG
ACCGGTTCTTAGAATGACACGCGCCTGGGAGCTCACGGGGACAGCCCCCCCCCAAAGCCCCCAGGGATGT
AATTACGTCCCTCCCCCGCTAGGGGGCAGCAGCGAGCCGCCCGGGGCTCCGCTCCGGTCCGGCGCTCCCC
CCGCATCCCCGAGCCGGCAGCGTGCGGGGACAGCCCGGGCACGGGGAAGGTGGCACGGGATCGCTTTCCT
CTGAACGCTTCTCGCTGCTCTTTGAGCCTGCAGACACCTGGGGGGATACGGGGAAAAAGCTAACTTCTGA
GACGACAACTTTGTATAGAAAAGTTGGCTCCGAATTCGCCCTTGACAGCAGAGATCCAGTTTGGTTAATT
AATTGGCTCCGGTGCCCGTCAGTGGGCAGAGCGCACATCGCCCACAGTCCCCGAGAAGTTGTGGGGAGGG
GTCGGCAATTGAACCGGTGCCTAGAGAAGGTGGCGCGGGGTAAACTGGGAAAGTGATGTCGTGTACTGGC
TCCGCCTTTTTCCCGAGGGTGGGGGAGAACCGTATATAAGTGCAGTAGTCGCCGTGAACGTTCTTTTTCG
CAACGGGTTTGCCGCCAGAACACAGGTAAGTGCCGTGTGTGGTTCCCGCGGGCCTGGCCTCTTTACGGGT
TATGGCCCTTGCGTGCCTTGAATTACTTCCACCTGGCTGCAGTACGTGATTCTTGATCCCGAGCTTCGGG
TTGGAAGTGGGTGGGAGAGTTCGAGGCCTTGCGCTTAAGGAGCCCCTTCGCCTCGTGCTTGAGTTGAGGC
CTGGCCTGGGCGCTGGGGCCGCCGCGTGCGAATCTGGTGGCACCTTCGCGCCTGTCTCGCTGCTTTCGAT
AAGTCTCTAGCCATTTAAAATTTTTGATGACCTGCTGCGACGCTTTTTTTCTGGCAAGATAGTCTTGTAA
ATGCGGGCCAAGATCTGCACACTGGTATTTCGGTTTTTGGGGCCGCGGGCGGCGACGGGGCCCGTGCGTC
CCAGCGCACATGTTCGGCGAGGCGGGGCCTGCGAGCGCGGCCACCGAGAATCGGACGGGGGTAGTCTCAA
GCTGGCCGGCCTGCTCTGGTGCCTGGCCTCGCGCCGCCGTGTATCGCCCCGCCCTGGGCGGCAAGGCTGG
CCCGGTCGGCACCAGTTGCGTGAGCGGAAAGATGGCCGCTTCCCGGCCCTGCTGCAGGGAGCTCAAAATG
GAGGACGCGGCGCTCGGGAGAGCGGGCGGGTGAGTCACCCACACAAAGGAAAAGGGCCTTTCCGTCCTCA
GCCGTCGCTTCATGTGACTCCACGGAGTACCGGGCGCCGTCCAGGCACCTCGATTAGTTCTCGAGCTTTT
GGAGTACGTCGTCTTTAGGTTGGGGGGAGGGGTTTTATGCGATGGAGTTTCCCCACACTGAGTGGGTGGA
GACTGAAGTTAGGCCAGCTTGGCACTTGATGTAATTCTCCTTGGAATTTGCCCTTTTTGAGTTTGGATCT
TGGTTCATTCTCAAGCCTCAGACAGTGGTTCAAAGTTTTTTTCTTCCATTTCAGGTGTCGTGAGAAGGGC
GAATTCGACCCAAGTTTGTACAAAAAAGCAGGCTGGATCCAGGTGCCACCATGGTGAGCGAGCTGATTAA
GGAGAACATGCACATGAAGCTGTACATGGAGGGCACCGTGAACAACCACCACTTCAAGTGCACATCCGAG
GGCGAAGGCAAGCCCTACGAGGGCACCCAGACCATGAGAATCAAGGCGGTCGAGGGCGGCCCTCTCCCCT
TCGCCTTCGACATCCTGGCTACCAGCTTCATGTACGGCAGCAAAACCTTCATCAACCACACCCAGGGCAT
CCCCGACTTCTTTAAGCAGTCCTTCCCCGAGGGCTTCACATGGGAGAGAGTCACCACATACGAAGATGGG
GGCGTGCTGACCGCTACCCAGGACACCAGCCTCCAGGACGGCTGCCTCATCTACAACGTCAAGATCAGAG
GGGTGAACTTCCCATCCAACGGCCCTGTGATGCAGAAGAAAACACTCGGCTGGGAGGCCTCCACCGAGAC
ACTGTACCCCGCTGACGGCGGCCTGGAAGGCAGAGCCGACATGGCCCTGAAGCTCGTGGGCGGGGGCCAC
CTGATCTGCAACCTTAAGACCACATACAGATCCAAGAAACCCGCTAAGAACCTCAAGATGCCCGGCGTCT
ACTATGTGGACAGGAGACTGGAAAGAATCAAGGAGGCCGACAAAGAGACATACGTCGAGCAGCACGAGGT
GGCTGTGGCCAGATACTGCGACCTCCCTAGCAAACTGGGGCACAAACTTAATTGAGAATTCTACCACCCA
GCTTTCTTGTACAAAGTGGTACGTCTCAAGACCAGAGGTCTCTGCTTATTCGTGCTGTAGGCTGGGAGGC
AAATGAATGTAGGCTGGGAGGCAAATGAATGTAGGCTGGGAGGCAAATGAATGTAGGCTGGGAGGCAAAT
GAACAACCAGAAGAGACCTGTGCTTCACTCCTCAGGTGCAGGCTGCCTATCAGAAGGTGGTGGCTGGTGT
GGCCAATGCCCTGGCTCACAAATACCACTGAGATCTTTTTCCCTCTGCCAAAAATTATGGGGACATCATG
AAGCCCCTTGAGCATCTGACTTCTGGCTAATAAAGGAAATTTATTTTCATTGCAATAGTGTGTTGGAATT
TTTTGTGTCTCTCACTCGGAAGGACATATGGGAGGGCAAATCATTTAAAACATCAGAATGAGTATTTGGT
TTAGAGTTTGGCAACATATGCCCATATGCTGGCTGCCATGAACAAAGGTTGGCTATAAAGAGGTCATCAG
TATATGAAACAGCCCCCTGCTGTCCATTCCTTATTCCATAGAAAAGCCTTGACTTGAGGTTAGATTTTTT
TTATATTTTGTTTTGTGTTATTTTTTTCTTTAACATCCCTAAAATTTTCCTTACATGTTTTACTAGCCAG
ATTTTTCCTCCTCTCCTGACTACTCCCAGTCATAGCTGTCCCTCTTCTCTTATGGAGATCCCGAGCGGTG
CGTTTTTATGCTTGTAGTATTGTATAATGTTTTTAAGATCCAAGCTTCTGACCTCTTCTCTTCCTCCCAC
AGGGCCTCGAGACAATTGCATCGATGGTACCAGTGAAAGTCTGCAATGAATTCGAGTTGGCGCGCCTGTC
ATTCTAAATCTCTCTTTCAGCCTAAAGCTTTTTCCCCGTATCCCCCCAGGTGTCTGCAGGCTCAAAGAGC
AGCGAGAAGCGTTCAGAGGAAAGCGATCCCGTGCCACCTTCCCCGTGCCCGGGCTGTCCCCGCACGCTGC
CGGCTCGGGGATGCGGGGGGAGCGCCGGACCGGAGCGGAGCCCCGGGCGGCTCGCTGCTGCCCCCTAGCG
GGGGAGGGACGTAATTACATCCCTGGGGGCTTTGGGAGGGGGCTGTCCCCGTGAGCTCCCAGGCGCGCCT
GTCATTCTAAATCTCTCTTTCAGCCTAAAGCTTTTTCCCCGTATCCCCCCAGGTGTCTGCAGGCTCAAAG
AGCAGCGAGAAGCGTTCAGAGGAAAGCGATCCCGTGCCACCTTCCCCGTGCCCGGGCTGTCCCCGCACGC
TGCCGGCTCGGGGATGCGGGGGGAGCGCCGGACCGGAGCGGAGCCCCGGGCGGCTCGCTGCTGCCCCCTA
GCGGGGGAGGGACGTAATTACATCCCTGGGGGCTTTGGGGGGGGGCTGTCCCCGTGAGCTCCCAGGCGCG
CCAACTCGGTACCGTATCGATGTCGACGTTAACGCTAGTGATATCAACTTTGTATAGAAAAGTTGGCTCC
GAATTCGCCCTTGACAGCAGAGATCCAGTTTGGTTAATTAATTGGCTCCGGTGCCCGTCAGTGGGCAGAG
CGCACATCGCCCACAGTCCCCGAGAAGTTGTGGGGAGGGGTCGGCAATTGAACCGGTGCCTAGAGAAGGT
GGCGCGGGGTAAACTGGGAAAGTGATGTCGTGTACTGGCTCCGCCTTTTTCCCGAGGGTGGGGGAGAACC
GTATATAAGTGCAGTAGTCGCCGTGAACGTTCTTTTTCGCAACGGGTTTGCCGCCAGAACACAGGTAAGT
GCCGTGTGTGGTTCCCGCGGGCCTGGCCTCTTTACGGGTTATGGCCCTTGCGTGCCTTGAATTACTTCCA
CCTGGCTGCAGTACGTGATTCTTGATCCCGAGCTTCGGGTTGGAAGTGGGTGGGAGAGTTCGAGGCCTTG
CGCTTAAGGAGCCCCTTCGCCTCGTGCTTGAGTTGAGGCCTGGCCTGGGCGCTGGGGCCGCCGCGTGCGA
ATCTGGTGGCACCTTCGCGCCTGTCTCGCTGCTTTCGATAAGTCTCTAGCCATTTAAAATTTTTGATGAC
CTGCTGCGACGCTTTTTTTCTGGCAAGATAGTCTTGTAAATGCGGGCCAAGATCTGCACACTGGTATTTC
GGTTTTTGGGGCCGCGGGCGGCGACGGGGCCCGTGCGTCCCAGCGCACATGTTCGGCGAGGCGGGGCCTG
CGAGCGCGGCCACCGAGAATCGGACGGGGGTAGTCTCAAGCTGGCCGGCCTGCTCTGGTGCCTGGCCTCG
CGCCGCCGTGTATCGCCCCGCCCTGGGCGGCAAGGCTGGCCCGGTCGGCACCAGTTGCGTGAGCGGAAAG
ATGGCCGCTTCCCGGCCCTGCTGCAGGGAGCTCAAAATGGAGGACGCGGCGCTCGGGAGAGCGGGCGGGT
GAGTCACCCACACAAAGGAAAAGGGCCTTTCCGTCCTCAGCCGTCGCTTCATGTGACTCCACGGAGTACC
GGGCGCCGTCCAGGCACCTCGATTAGTTCTCGAGCTTTTGGAGTACGTCGTCTTTAGGTTGGGGGGAGGG
GTTTTATGCGATGGAGTTTCCCCACACTGAGTGGGTGGAGACTGAAGTTAGGCCAGCTTGGCACTTGATG
TAATTCTCCTTGGAATTTGCCCTTTTTGAGTTTGGATCTTGGTTCATTCTCAAGCCTCAGACAGTGGTTC
AAAGTTTTTTTCTTCCATTTCAGGTGTCGTGAGAAGGGCGAATTCGACCCAAGTTTGTACAAAAAAGCAG
GCTCGCCACCATGGTGAGCAAGGGCGAGGAGCTGTTCACCGGGGTGGTGCCCATCCTGGTCGAGCTGGAC
GGCGACGTAAACGGCCACAAGTTCAGCGTGAGGGGCGAGGGCGAGGGCGATGCCACCAACGGCAAGCTGA
CCCTGAAGTTCATCTGCACCACCGGCAAGCTGCCCGTGCCCTGGCCCACCCTCGTGACCACCCTGAGCCA
CGGCGTGCAGTGCTTCGCCCGCTACCCCGACCACATGAAGCAGCACGACTTCTTCAAGTCCGCCATGCCC
GAAGGCTACGTCCAGGAGCGCACCATCTTCTTCAAGGACGACGGCACCTACAAGACCCGCGCCGAGGTGA
AGTTCGAGGGCGACACCCTAGTGAACCGCATCGAGCTGAAGGGCGTCGACTTCAAGGAGGACGGCAACAT
CCTGGGGCACAAGCTGGAGTACAACTTCAACAGCCACAACATCTATATCATGGCCGTCAAGCAGAAGAAC
GGCATCAAGGTGAACTTCAAGATCCGCCACAACGTGGAGGACGGCAGCGTGCAGCTCGCCGACCACTACC
AGCAGAACACCCCCATCGGCGACGGCCCCGTGCTGCTGCCCGACAGCCACTACCTGAGCACCCAGTCCGT
GCTGAGCAAAGACCCCAACGAGAAGCGCGATCACATGGTCCTGCTGGAGTTCCGCACCGCCGCCGGGATC
ACTCTCGGCATGGACGAGCTGTACAAGTAATACCACCCAGCTTTCTTGTACAAAGTGGTACGCGTGAATT
CACTCCTCAGGTGCAGGCTGCCTATCAGAAGGTGGTGGCTGGTGTGGCCAATGCCCTGGCTCACAAATAC
CACTGAGATCTTTTTCCCTCTGCCAAAAATTATGGGGACATCATGAAGCCCCTTGAGCATCTGACTTCTG
GCTAATAAAGGAAATTTATTTTCATTGCAATAGTGTGTTGGAATTTTTTGTGTCTCTCACTCGGAAGGAC
ATATGGGAGGGCAAATCATTTAAAACATCAGAATGAGTATTTGGTTTAGAGTTTGGCAACATATGCCCAT
ATGCTGGCTGCCATGAACAAAGGTTGGCTATAAAGAGGTCATCAGTATATGAAACAGCCCCCTGCTGTCC
ATTCCTTATTCCATAGAAAAGCCTTGACTTGAGGTTAGATTTTTTTTATATTTTGTTTTGTGTTATTTTT
TTCTTTAACATCCCTAAAATTTTCCTTACATGTTTTACTAGCCAGATTTTTCCTCCTCTCCTGACTACTC
CCAGTCATAGCTGTCCCTCTTCTCTTATGGAGATCCCTCGACCTGCAGCCCAAGCTTGGCGTAATCATGG
TCATAGCTGTTTCCTGTGTGAAATTGTTATCCGCTCACAATTCCACACAACATACGAGCCGGAAGCATAA
AGTGTAAAGCCTGGGGTGCCTAATGAGTGAGCTAACTCACATTAATTGCGTTGCGCTCACTGCCCGCTTT
CCAGTCGGGAAACCTGTCGTGCCAGCGGATCGACAGTACTAAGCTTGGTCTAATACCCAATCTCTCGTCT
TATCCAGATGTTTTATACGCCTCTGGCCCGTGTCTCAAAATCTCTGATGTTACATTGCACAAGATAAAAT
AATATCATCATGAACAATAAAACTGTCTGCTTACATAAACAGTAATACAAGGGGTGTTATGAGCCATATT
CAACGGGAAACGTCGAGGCCGCGATTAAATTCCAACATGGATGCTGATTTATATGGGTATAAATGGGCTC
GCGATAATGTCGGGCAATCAGGTGCGACAATCTATCGCTTGTATGGGAAGCCCGATGCGCCAGAGTTGTT
TCTGAAACATGGCAAAGGTAGCGTTGCCAATGATGTTACAGATGAGATGGTCAGACTAAACTGGCTGACG
GAATTTATGCCTCTTCCGACCATCAAGCATTTTATCCGTACTCCTGATGATGCATGGTTACTCACCACTG
CGATCCCCGGAAAAACAGCATTCCAGGTATTAGAAGAATATCCTGATTCAGGTGAAAATATTGTTGATGC
GCTGGCAGTGTTCCTGCGCCGGTTGCATTCGATTCCTGTTTGTAATTGTCCTTTTAACAGCGATCGCGTA
TTTCGTCTCGCTCAGGCGCAATCACGAATGAATAACGGTTTGGTTGATGCGAGTGATTTTGATGACGAGC
GTAATGGCTGGCCTGTTGAACAAGTCTGGAAAGAAATGCATAAACTTTTGCCATTCTCACCGGATTCAGT
CGTCACTCATGGTGATTTCTCACTTGATAACCTTATTTTTGACGAGGGGAAATTAATAGGTTGTATTGAT
GTTGGACGAGTCGGAATCGCAGACCGATACCAGGATCTTGCCATCCTATGGAACTGCCTCGGTGAGTTTT
CTCCTTCATTACAGAAACGGCTTTTTCAAAAATATGGTATTGATAATCCTGATATGAATAAATTGCAGTT
TCATTTGATGCTCGATGAGTTTTTCTAATCAGAATTGGTTAATTGGTTGTAACACTGGCAGAGCATTACG
CTGACTTGACGGGACGGCGCAAGCTCATGACCAAAATCCCTTAACGTGAGTTACGCGTCGTTCCACTGAG
CGTCAGAGGTATCACTAGTATTACAGAGGTAAGTTATAACAGTCGCCTAACCC
Features (pLannotate 1.2.2; 28 found; start..end, strand, type, name):
     87..675     -  rep_origin     ori: high-copy-number ColE1/pMB1/pBR322/pUC origin of replication
    846..1706    -  CDS            AmpR: β-lactamase; bla; confers resistance to ampicillin, carbenicillin, and related antibiotics
   1707..1778    -  promoter       AmpR promoter: bla
   1857..2456    +  CDS            PuroR: puromycin N-acetyltransferase; pac from Streptomyces alboniger; confers resistance to puromycin
   2461..2541    +  CDS            HBB (fragment): HBB_PONPY - Experimental evidence at transcript level: Swiss-Prot protein existence level 2. Involved in oxygen transport from the lung to the various peripheral tissues. From Pongo pygmaeus (Bornean orangutan).
   2612..2667    +  polyA_signal   β-globin poly(A) signal: rabbit β-globin polyadenylation signal (Gil and Proudfoot, 1987)
   3646..3666    +  protein_bind   attB4: mutant version of attB; core recombination site for the Gateway® BP reaction BP Clonase™
   3734..3945    +  promoter       EF-1α core promoter: core promoter for human elongation factor EF-1α
   3946..4884    +  intron         EF-1α intron A: intron upstream of the start codon of human EF-1α
   4911..4931    +  protein_bind   attB1: mutant version of attB; core recombination site for the Gateway® BP reaction BP Clonase™
   4951..5646    +  CDS            mKate2: mKate2 is a basic (constitutively fluorescent) red fluorescent protein published in 2009, derived from Entacmaea quadricolor. It is reported to be a rapidly-maturing monomer with moderate acid sensitivity.
   5666..5690    -  protein_bind   attB2: mutant version of attB; recombination site for the Gateway® BP reaction BP Clonase™
   5834..5908    +  CDS            HBB (fragment): HBB_PONPY - Experimental evidence at transcript level: Swiss-Prot protein existence level 2. Involved in oxygen transport from the lung to the various peripheral tissues. From Pongo pygmaeus (Bornean orangutan).
   5979..6034    +  polyA_signal   β-globin poly(A) signal: rabbit β-globin polyadenylation signal (Gil and Proudfoot, 1987)
   6418..6443    +  misc_feature   SA: splice acceptor site
   7115..7135    +  protein_bind   attB4: mutant version of attB; core recombination site for the Gateway® BP reaction BP Clonase™
   7203..7414    +  promoter       EF-1α core promoter: core promoter for human elongation factor EF-1α
   7415..8353    +  intron         EF-1α intron A: intron upstream of the start codon of human EF-1α
   8380..8400    +  protein_bind   attB1: mutant version of attB; core recombination site for the Gateway® BP reaction BP Clonase™
   8411..9127    +  CDS            EBFP2: EBFP2 is a basic (constitutively fluorescent) blue fluorescent protein published in 2007, derived from Aequorea victoria. It is reported to be a rapidly-maturing monomer with moderate acid sensitivity.
   9135..9159    -  protein_bind   attB2: mutant version of attB; recombination site for the Gateway® BP reaction BP Clonase™
   9163..9243    +  CDS            HBB (fragment): HBB_PONPY - Experimental evidence at transcript level: Swiss-Prot protein existence level 2. Involved in oxygen transport from the lung to the various peripheral tissues. From Pongo pygmaeus (Bornean orangutan).
   9314..9369    +  polyA_signal   β-globin poly(A) signal: rabbit β-globin polyadenylation signal (Gil and Proudfoot, 1987)
   9752..9774    -  protein_bind   lac operator (fragment): The lac repressor binds to the lac operator to inhibit transcription in E. coli. This inhibition can be relieved by adding lactose or isopropyl-β-D-thiogalactopyranoside (IPTG). lac repressor encoded by lacI
   9778..9808    -  promoter       lac promoter: promoter for the E. coli lac operon
   9823..9844    -  protein_bind   CAP binding site: CAP binding activates transcription in the presence of cAMP. E. coli catabolite activator protein
   9857..9896    -  CDS            lacI (fragment): lac repressor; lacI; The lac repressor binds to the lac operator to inhibit transcription in E. coli. This inhibition can be relieved by adding lactose or isopropyl-β-D-thiogalactopyranoside (IPTG).
  10069..10878   +  CDS            KanR: aminoglycoside phosphotransferase; aph(3')-Ia; confers resistance to kanamycin in bacteria or G418 (Geneticin®) in eukaryotes
