[The description below was written by a language model from this plasmid's Addgene catalogue record and pLannotate feature annotations shown in this document.]
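Description:
LSB-hsa-miR-664b-3p is an 11 kb mammalian expression plasmid built on the Low Sensor Backbone (LSB) and designed as a two-colour fluorescent sensor of microRNA activity. It replicates in E. coli from a high-copy ColE1/pUC-type origin and carries both a β-lactamase gene and an aph(3')-Ia kanamycin resistance gene, so it is maintained under dual ampicillin and kanamycin selection. A remnant of the lac promoter/operator region is also present in the backbone.

The payload consists of two parallel transcription units with the same architecture. Each has the human EF-1α core promoter with its intron A, a fluorescent protein coding sequence flanked by Gateway attB1 and attB2 scars (with attB4 upstream of the promoter), and a rabbit β-globin polyadenylation signal. One unit expresses the red protein mKate2 and, according to the catalogue entry, carries a target site for human miR-664b-3p in its 3' UTR. That site is not annotated in the feature table, though there is an unannotated gap between attB2 and the β-globin sequences where it would fit. The other unit expresses the blue protein EBFP2 without a target and serves as an internal reference. In transfected cells, active miR-664b-3p represses mKate2 but not EBFP2, so the red-to-blue ratio reports miRNA activity independently of plasmid dose.

A puromycin N-acetyltransferase gene with its own β-globin poly(A) signal allows puromycin selection in mammalian cells, although no promoter for it is annotated. The depositor notes that the repeated poly(A) elements make the plasmid inherently unstable. The depositor also notes small insertions flanking the puromycin gene in the physical plasmid relative to the deposited sequence, which do not affect selection.
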