Addgene plasmid #103716: LSB-hsa-miR-664b-3p
Purpose: Used to sense miRNA activity using fluorescence based tools. hsa-miR-664b-3p target in 3' UTR of of mKate. miRNA activity can be measured by the repression of mKate2 relative to EBFP2 fluorescent proteins . Plasmid is inherently unstable; please see Depositor Comments
Depositing lab: Ron Weiss. Depositing organization: Massachusetts Institute of Technology. Publication: A mixed antagonistic/synergistic miRNA repression model enables accurate predictions of multi-input miRNA sensor activity. Gam JJ, Babb J, Weiss R. Nat Commun. 2018 Jun 22;9(1):2430. doi: 10.1038/s41467-018-04575-0. PubMed 29934631.
Backbone
  Vector backbone: Low Sensor Backbone (LSB)
  Vector type: Mammalian Expression, Synthetic Biology
Growth in bacteria
  Bacterial resistance: Ampicillin and Kanamycin, 100 & 50 μg/mL
  Growth temperature: 30°C
  Growth strain: NEB Stable
  Copy number: High Copy
Gene/Insert
  Gene/Insert name: hsa-miR-664b-3p target
  Species: H. sapiens (human)
  Entrez Gene: MIR664B (a.k.a. MIR644B, hsa-mir-664b, mir-664b)
  Promoter: EF-1a
  Cloning method: Gibson Cloning
Terms and licenses: Academic/Nonprofit Terms; Industry Terms: Not Available to Industry
Depositor comments: Please note that this plasmid is inherently unstable due to a repeating poly A element. We recommend performing a diagnostic digest on multiple colonies upon receipt. The depositors would like to note the presence of several discrepancies between the depositor sequence and physical plasmid sequence. In particular, the sequences upstream and downstream of the puromycin coding region have 10 bp insertions which do not affect the ability to perform puromycin selection. The sequences for those regions within the physical plasmids are as follows: Upstream of Puro: GAATTCGACCGCCTGTCTCAAGGTGCCACC; Downstream of Puro: GCTTTGAGACTACGCGTGAATTCACTCCTC. Please contact if you are interested in this plasmid prior to placing an order.
How to cite: LSB-hsa-miR-664b-3p was a gift from Ron Weiss (Addgene plasmid # 103716 ; http://n2t.net/addgene:103716 ; RRID:Addgene_103716)
