>Addgene plasmid #103716 | LSB-hsa-miR-664b-3p | depositor partial sequence | sequence record 196481 | hsa-miR-664b-3p target
TGTAGGCTGGGAGGCAAATGAA
