>Addgene plasmid #103716 | LSB-hsa-miR-664b-3p | addgene partial sequence | sequence record 328233 | mKate2-F (5'-ACCCGCTAAGAACCTCAAGA-3')
CAAGGAGGCCGACAAAGAGACATACGTCGAGCAGCACGAGGTGGCTGTGGCCAGATACTGCGACCTCCCT
AGCAAACTGGGGCACAAACTTAATTGAGAATTCTACCACCCAGCTTTCTTGTACAAAGTGGTACGTCTCA
AGACCAGAGGTCTCTGCTTATTCGTGCTGTAGGCTGGGAGGCAAATGAATGTAGGCTGGGAGGCAAATGA
ATGTAGGCTGGGAGGCAAATGAATGTAGGCTGGGAGGCAAATGAACAACCAGAAGAGACCTGTGCTTCAC
TCCTCAGGTGCAGGCTGCCTATCAGAAGGTGGTGGCTGGTGTGGCCAATGCCCTGGCTCACAAATACCAC
TGAGATCTTTTTCCCTCTGCCAAAAATTATGGGGACATCATGAAGCCCCTTGAGCATCTGACTTCTGGCT
AATAAAGGAAATTTATTTTCATTGCAATAGTGTGTTGGAATTTTTTGTGTCTCTCACTCGGAAGGACATA
TGGGAGGGCAAATCATTTAAAACATCAGAATGAGTATTTGGTTTAGAGTTTGGCAACATATGCCCATATG
CTGGCTGCCATGAACAAAGGTTGGCTATAAAGAGGTCATCAGTATATGAAACAGCCCCCTGCTGTCCATT
CCTTATTCCA
